LOCUS       Exported 5599 bp ds-DNA circular SYN 07-OCT-2021
DEFINITION  Eleventh beta-strand of GFP (GFP11) fused to a mitochondria signal
            sequence for mitochondrial targeting, HA tagged in yeast plasmid
            with URA marker.
ACCESSION   .
VERSION     .
KEYWORDS    p406 – TDH3-MTS-GFP11-Ura
SOURCE      synthetic DNA construct
  ORGANISM  synthetic DNA construct
REFERENCE   1 (bases 1 to 5599)
  TITLE     ER-misfolded proteins become sequestered with mitochondria and
            impair mitochondrial function
  JOURNAL   Unpublished
REFERENCE   2 (bases 1 to 5599)
  AUTHORS   .
  TITLE     Direct Submission
  JOURNAL   Exported Oct 7, 2021 from SnapGene Server 1.1.58
            http://www.snapgene.com
FEATURES             Location/Qualifiers
     source          1..5599
                     /organism="synthetic DNA construct"
                     /mol_type="other DNA"
     primer_bind     complement(10..28)
                     /label=pBRforEco
                     /note="pBR322 vectors, upsteam of EcoRI site, forward
                     primer"
     promoter        96..200
                     /gene="bla"
                     /label=AmpR promoter
     CDS             201..1061
                     /codon_start=1
                     /gene="bla"
                     /product="beta-lactamase"
                     /label=AmpR
                     /note="confers resistance to ampicillin, carbenicillin, and
                     related antibiotics"
                     /translation="MSIQHFRVALIPFFAAFCLPVFAHPETLVKVKDAEDQLGARVGYI
                     ELDLNSGKILESFRPEERFPMMSTFKVLLCGAVLSRIDAGQEQLGRRIHYSQNDLVEYS
                     PVTEKHLTDGMTVRELCSAAITMSDNTAANLLLTTIGGPKELTAFLHNMGDHVTRLDRW
                     EPELNEAIPNDERDTTMPVAMATTLRKLLTGELLTLASRQQLIDWMEADKVAGPLLRSA
                     LPAGWFIADKSGAGERGSRGIIAALGPDGKPSRIVVIYTTGSQATMDERNRQIAEIGAS
                     LIKHW"
     primer_bind     complement(419..438)
                     /label=Amp-R
                     /note="Ampicillin resistance gene, reverse primer"
     rep_origin      1232..1820
                     /direction=RIGHT
                     /label=ori
                     /note="high-copy-number ColE1/pMB1/pBR322/pUC origin of
                     replication"
     primer_bind     1721..1740
                     /label=pBR322ori-F
                     /note="pBR322 origin, forward primer"
     primer_bind     1974..1991
                     /label=L4440
                     /note="L4440 vector, forward primer"
     promoter        2144..2174
                     /label=lac promoter
                     /note="promoter for the E. coli lac operon"
     protein_bind    2182..2198
                     /label=lac operator
                     /bound_moiety="lac repressor encoded by lacI"
                     /note="The lac repressor binds to the lac operator to
                     inhibit transcription in E. coli. This inhibition can be
                     relieved by adding lactose or
                     isopropyl-beta-D-thiogalactopyranoside (IPTG)."
     primer_bind     2187..2209
                     /label=M13/pUC Reverse
                     /note="In lacZ gene"
     primer_bind     2206..2222
                     /label=M13 rev
                     /note="common sequencing primer, one of multiple similar
                     variants"
     primer_bind     2206..2222
                     /label=M13 Reverse
                     /note="In lacZ gene. Also called M13-rev"
     primer_bind     2241..2261
                     /label=T3
                     /note="T3 promoter, forward primer"
     promoter        2243..2261
                     /label=T3 promoter
                     /note="promoter for bacteriophage T3 RNA polymerase"
     promoter        2286..2929
                     /gene="S. cerevisiae TDH3"
                     /label=GAP promoter
                     /note="promoter for glyceraldehyde-3-phosphate
                     dehydrogenase"
     primer_bind     2823..2846
                     /label=GPDpro-F
                     /note="S. cerevisiae GPD promoter, forward primer"
     CDS             3193..3219
                     /codon_start=1
                     /product="HA (human influenza hemagglutinin) epitope tag"
                     /label=HA
                     /translation="YPYDVPDYA"
     CDS             3259..3306
                     /codon_start=1
                     /product="11th beta-strand of superfolder GFP"
                     /label=GFP11
                     /note="associates with GFP(1-10), consisting of the first
                     10 beta-strands, to reconstitute fluorescent GFP (Cabantous
                     et al., 2005; Kamiyama et al., 2016)"
                     /translation="RDHMVLHEYVNAAGIT"
     primer_bind     complement(3320..3336)
                     /label=KS primer
                     /note="common sequencing primer, one of multiple similar
                     variants"
     primer_bind     complement(3321..3337)
                     /label=pBluescriptKS
                     /note="For pBluescript vector"
     terminator      3339..3586
                     /gene="S. cerevisiae CYC1"
                     /label=CYC1 terminator
                     /note="transcription terminator for CYC1"
     primer_bind     complement(3355..3373)
                     /label=CYC1
                     /note="CYC1 transcription termination signal, reverse
                     primer"
     primer_bind     complement(3604..3623)
                     /label=T7
                     /note="T7 promoter, forward primer"
     promoter        complement(3605..3623)
                     /label=T7 promoter
                     /note="promoter for bacteriophage T7 RNA polymerase"
     primer_bind     complement(3633..3650)
                     /label=M13 Forward
                     /note="In lacZ gene. Also called M13-F20 or M13 (-21)
                     Forward"
     primer_bind     complement(3633..3649)
                     /label=M13 fwd
                     /note="common sequencing primer, one of multiple similar
                     variants"
     primer_bind     complement(3642..3664)
                     /label=M13/pUC Forward
                     /note="In lacZ gene"
     rep_origin      3794..4249
                     /direction=RIGHT
                     /label=f1 ori
                     /note="f1 bacteriophage origin of replication; arrow
                     indicates direction of (+) strand synthesis"
     primer_bind     complement(3881..3900)
                     /label=F1ori-R
                     /note="F1 origin, reverse primer"
     primer_bind     4091..4112
                     /label=F1ori-F
                     /note="F1 origin, forward primer"
     CDS             complement(4380..5183)
                     /codon_start=1
                     /gene="S. cerevisiae URA3"
                     /product="orotidine-5'-phosphate decarboxylase, required
                     for uracil biosynthesis"
                     /label=URA3
                     /note="yeast auxotrophic marker, counterselectable with
                     5-fluoroorotic acid (5-FOA)"
                     /translation="MSKATYKERAATHPSPVAAKLFNIMHEKQTNLCASLDVRTTKELL
                     ELVEALGPKICLLKTHVDILTDFSMEGTVKPLKALSAKYNFLLFEDRKFADIGNTVKLQ
                     YSAGVYRIAEWADITNAHGVVGPGIVSGLKQAAEEVTKEPRGLLMLAELSCKGSLSTGE
                     YTKGTVDIAKSDKDFVIGFIAQRDMGGRDEGYDWLIMTPGVGLDDKGDALGQQYRTVDD
                     VVSTGSDIIIVGRGLFAKGRDAKVEGERYRKAGWEAYLRRCGQQN"
     promoter        complement(5184..5399)
                     /gene="S. cerevisiae URA3"
                     /label=URA3 promoter
     primer_bind     complement(5430..5449)
                     /label=pRS-marker
                     /note="pRS vectors, use to sequence yeast selectable
                     marker"
     primer_bind     5549..5571
                     /label=pGEX 3'
                     /note="pGEX vectors, reverse primer"
ORIGIN
        1 gacgaaaggg cctcgtgata cgcctatttt tataggttaa tgtcatgata ataatggttt
       61 cttagacgtc aggtggcact tttcggggaa atgtgcgcgg aacccctatt tgtttatttt
      121 tctaaataca ttcaaatatg tatccgctca tgagacaata accctgataa atgcttcaat
      181 aatattgaaa aaggaagagt atgagtattc aacatttccg tgtcgccctt attccctttt
      241 ttgcggcatt ttgccttcct gtttttgctc acccagaaac gctggtgaaa gtaaaagatg
      301 ctgaagatca gttgggtgca cgagtgggtt acatcgaact ggatctcaac agcggtaaga
      361 tccttgagag ttttcgcccc gaagaacgtt ttccaatgat gagcactttt aaagttctgc
      421 tatgtggcgc ggtattatcc cgtattgacg ccgggcaaga gcaactcggt cgccgcatac
      481 actattctca gaatgacttg gttgagtact caccagtcac agaaaagcat cttacggatg
      541 gcatgacagt aagagaatta tgcagtgctg ccataaccat gagtgataac actgcggcca
      601 acttacttct gacaacgatc ggaggaccga aggagctaac cgcttttttg cacaacatgg
      661 gggatcatgt aactcgcctt gatcgttggg aaccggagct gaatgaagcc ataccaaacg
      721 acgagcgtga caccacgatg cctgtagcaa tggcaacaac gttgcgcaaa ctattaactg
      781 gcgaactact tactctagct tcccggcaac aattaataga ctggatggag gcggataaag
      841 ttgcaggacc acttctgcgc tcggcccttc cggctggctg gtttattgct gataaatctg
      901 gagccggtga gcgtgggtct cgcggtatca ttgcagcact ggggccagat ggtaagccct
      961 cccgtatcgt agttatctac acgacgggga gtcaggcaac tatggatgaa cgaaatagac
     1021 agatcgctga gataggtgcc tcactgatta agcattggta actgtcagac caagtttact
     1081 catatatact ttagattgat ttaaaacttc atttttaatt taaaaggatc taggtgaaga
     1141 tcctttttga taatctcatg accaaaatcc cttaacgtga gttttcgttc cactgagcgt
     1201 cagaccccgt agaaaagatc aaaggatctt cttgagatcc tttttttctg cgcgtaatct
     1261 gctgcttgca aacaaaaaaa ccaccgctac cagcggtggt ttgtttgccg gatcaagagc
     1321 taccaactct ttttccgaag gtaactggct tcagcagagc gcagatacca aatactgtcc
     1381 ttctagtgta gccgtagtta ggccaccact tcaagaactc tgtagcaccg cctacatacc
     1441 tcgctctgct aatcctgtta ccagtggctg ctgccagtgg cgataagtcg tgtcttaccg
     1501 ggttggactc aagacgatag ttaccggata aggcgcagcg gtcgggctga acggggggtt
     1561 cgtgcacaca gcccagcttg gagcgaacga cctacaccga actgagatac ctacagcgtg
     1621 agctatgaga aagcgccacg cttcccgaag ggagaaaggc ggacaggtat ccggtaagcg
     1681 gcagggtcgg aacaggagag cgcacgaggg agcttccagg gggaaacgcc tggtatcttt
     1741 atagtcctgt cgggtttcgc cacctctgac ttgagcgtcg atttttgtga tgctcgtcag
     1801 gggggcggag cctatggaaa aacgccagca acgcggcctt tttacggttc ctggcctttt
     1861 gctggccttt tgctcacatg ttctttcctg cgttatcccc tgattctgtg gataaccgta
     1921 ttaccgcctt tgagtgagct gataccgctc gccgcagccg aacgaccgag cgcagcgagt
     1981 cagtgagcga ggaagcggaa gagcgcccaa tacgcaaacc gcctctcccc gcgcgttggc
     2041 cgattcatta atgcagctgg cacgacaggt ttcccgactg gaaagcgggc agtgagcgca
     2101 acgcaattaa tgtgagttac ctcactcatt aggcacccca ggctttacac tttatgcttc
     2161 cggctcctat gttgtgtgga attgtgagcg gataacaatt tcacacagga aacagctatg
     2221 accatgatta cgccaagcgc gcaattaacc ctcactaaag ggaacaaaag ctggagctca
     2281 gtttatcatt atcaatactc gccatttcaa agaatacgta aataattaat agtagtgatt
     2341 ttcctaactt tatttagtca aaaaattagc cttttaattc tgctgtaacc cgtacatgcc
     2401 caaaataggg ggcgggttac acagaatata taacatcgta ggtgtctggg tgaacagttt
     2461 attcctggca tccactaaat ataatggagc ccgcttttta agctggcatc cagaaaaaaa
     2521 aagaatccca gcaccaaaat attgttttct tcaccaacca tcagttcata ggtccattct
     2581 cttagcgcaa ctacagagaa caggggcaca aacaggcaaa aaacgggcac aacctcaatg
     2641 gagtgatgca acctgcctgg agtaaatgat gacacaaggc aattgaccca cgcatgtatc
     2701 tatctcattt tcttacacct tctattacct tctgctctct ctgatttgga aaaagctgaa
     2761 aaaaaaggtt gaaaccagtt ccctgaaatt attcccctac ttgactaata agtatataaa
     2821 gacggtaggt attgattgta attctgtaaa tctatttctt aaacttctta aattctactt
     2881 ttatagttag tctttttttt agttttaaaa caccagaact tagtttcgac ggattctaga
     2941 actagtatgg cctccactcg tgtcctcgcc tctcgcctgg cctcccggat ggctgcttcc
     3001 gccaaggttg cccgccctgc tgtccgcgtt gctcaggtca gcaagcgcac catccagact
     3061 ggctcccccc tccagaccct caagcgcacc cagatgacct ccatcgtcaa cgccaccacc
     3121 cgccaggctt tccagaagcg cgcctactct tccggatccc ccgggggatc gggtgacggt
     3181 ccggtcgcca cctacccata cgatgttcca gattacgctg gtcgacggat cggtggtggt
     3241 tctggaggcg gttctatgag agatcatatg gttttgcatg aatatgttaa tgctgctggt
     3301 attacttagt aaagcttatc gataccgtcg acctcgagtc atgtaattag ttatgtcacg
     3361 cttacattca cgccctcccc ccacatccgc tctaaccgaa aaggaaggag ttagacaacc
     3421 tgaagtctag gtccctattt atttttttat agttatgtta gtattaagaa cgttatttat
     3481 atttcaaatt tttctttttt ttctgtacag acgcgtgtac gcatgtaaca ttatactgaa
     3541 aaccttgctt gagaaggttt tgggacgctc gaaggcttta atttgcggcc ggtacccaat
     3601 tcgccctata gtgagtcgta ttacgcgcgc tcactggccg tcgttttaca acgtcgtgac
     3661 tgggaaaacc ctggcgttac ccaacttaat cgccttgcag cacatccccc tttcgccagc
     3721 tggcgtaata gcgaagaggc ccgcaccgat cgcccttccc aacagttgcg cagcctgaat
     3781 ggcgaatggc gcgnnnnnnn nnnnnnnnnn nnnnnnnnnn nnnnnnnnnn nnnnnnnnnn
     3841 nnnnnnnnnn nnnnnnnnnn nnnnnnnnnn nnnnnnnnnn nnnnnnnnnn nnnnnnnnnn
     3901 nnnnnnnnnn nnnnnnncnn nnnnnnnnnn nnnnnnnnnn nnnnnnnnnn nnnnnnnnnn
     3961 nnnnnnnnnn nnnnnnnnnn nnnnnnnnnn nnnnnnnnnn nnnnnnnnna nnnnnnnnnn
     4021 nnnnnnnnnn nnnnnnnnnn nnnnnnnnnn nnnnnnnnnc ctttgacgtt ggagtccacg
     4081 ttctttaata gtggactctt gttccaaact ggaacaacac tcaaccctat ctcggtctat
     4141 tcttttgatt tataagggat tttgccgatt tcggcctatt ggttaaaaaa tgagctgatt
     4201 taacaaaaat ttaacgcgaa ttttaacaaa atattaacgt ttacaatttc ctgatgcggt
     4261 attttctcct tacgcatctg tgcggtattt cacaccgcat agggtaataa ctgatataat
     4321 taaattgaag ctctaatttg tgagtttagt atacatgcat ttacttataa tacagttttt
     4381 tagttttgct ggccgcatct tctcaaatat gcttcccagc ctgcttttct gtaacgttca
     4441 ccctctacct tagcatccct tccctttgca aatagtcctc ttccaacaat aataatgtca
     4501 gatcctgtag agaccacatc atccacggtt ctatactgtt gacccaatgc gtctcccttg
     4561 tcatctaaac ccacaccggg tgtcataatc aaccaatcgt aaccttcatc tcttccaccc
     4621 atgtctcttt gagcaataaa gccgataaca aaatctttgt cgctcttcgc aatgtcaaca
     4681 gtacccttag tatattctcc agtagatagg gagcccttgc atgacaattc tgctaacatc
     4741 aaaaggcctc taggttcctt tgttacttct tctgccgcct gcttcaaacc gctaacaata
     4801 cctgggccca ccacaccgtg tgcattcgta atgtctgccc attctgctat tctgtataca
     4861 cccgcagagt actgcaattt gactgtatta ccaatgtcag caaattttct gtcttcgaag
     4921 agtaaaaaat tgtacttggc ggataatgcc tttagcggct taactgtgcc ctccatggaa
     4981 aaatcagtca agatatccac atgtgttttt agtaaacaaa ttttgggacc taatgcttca
     5041 actaactcca gtaattcctt ggtggtacga acatccaatg aagcacacaa gtttgtttgc
     5101 ttttcgtgca tgatattaaa tagcttggca gcaacaggac taggatgagt agcagcacgt
     5161 tccttatatg tagctttcga catgatttat cttcgtttcc tgcaggtttt tgttctgtgc
     5221 agttgggtta agaatactgg gcaatttcat gtttcttcaa cactacatat gcgtatatat
     5281 accaatctaa gtctgtgctc cttccttcgt tcttccttct gttcggagat taccgaatca
     5341 aaaaaatttc aaagaaaccg aaatcaaaaa aaagaataaa aaaaaaatga tgaattgaat
     5401 tgaaaagctg tggtatggtg cactctcagt acaatctgct ctgatgccgc atagttaagc
     5461 cagccccgac acccgccaac acccgctgac gcgccctgac gggcttgtct gctcccggca
     5521 tccgcttaca gacaagctgt gaccgtctcc gggagctgca tgtgtcagag gttttcaccg
     5581 tcatcaccga aacgcgcga
//
