LOCUS       Exported 5584 bp ds-DNA circular SYN 21-JAN-2022
DEFINITION  Eleventh beta-strand of GFP (GFP11) fused to a mitochondria signal
            sequence for mitochondrial targeting, HA tagged in yeast plasmid
            with URA marker.
ACCESSION   .
VERSION     .
KEYWORDS    p406 – TDH3-MTS-GFP11-Ura
SOURCE      synthetic DNA construct
  ORGANISM  synthetic DNA construct
REFERENCE   1 (bases 1 to 5584)
  TITLE     ER-misfolded proteins become sequestered with mitochondria and
            impair mitochondrial function
  JOURNAL   Unpublished
REFERENCE   2 (bases 1 to 5584)
  AUTHORS   .
  TITLE     Direct Submission
  JOURNAL   Exported Jan 21, 2022 from SnapGene Server 1.1.58
            http://www.snapgene.com
FEATURES             Location/Qualifiers
     source          1..5584
                     /organism="synthetic DNA construct"
                     /mol_type="other DNA"
     primer_bind     128..147
                     /label=pBR322ori-F
                     /note="pBR322 origin, forward primer"
     primer_bind     381..398
                     /label=L4440
                     /note="L4440 vector, forward primer"
     protein_bind    515..536
                     /label=CAP binding site
                     /bound_moiety="E. coli catabolite activator protein"
                     /note="CAP binding activates transcription in the presence
                     of cAMP."
     promoter        551..581
                     /label=lac promoter
                     /note="promoter for the E. coli lac operon"
     protein_bind    589..605
                     /label=lac operator
                     /bound_moiety="lac repressor encoded by lacI"
                     /note="The lac repressor binds to the lac operator to
                     inhibit transcription in E. coli. This inhibition can be
                     relieved by adding lactose or
                     isopropyl-beta-D-thiogalactopyranoside (IPTG)."
     primer_bind     594..616
                     /label=M13/pUC Reverse
                     /note="In lacZ gene"
     primer_bind     613..629
                     /label=M13 rev
                     /note="common sequencing primer, one of multiple similar
                     variants"
     primer_bind     613..629
                     /label=M13 Reverse
                     /note="In lacZ gene. Also called M13-rev"
     primer_bind     648..668
                     /label=T3
                     /note="T3 promoter, forward primer"
     promoter        650..668
                     /label=T3 promoter
                     /note="promoter for bacteriophage T3 RNA polymerase"
     promoter        693..1336
                     /gene="S. cerevisiae TDH3"
                     /label=GAP promoter
                     /note="promoter for glyceraldehyde-3-phosphate
                     dehydrogenase"
     primer_bind     1230..1253
                     /label=GPDpro-F
                     /note="S. cerevisiae GPD promoter, forward primer"
     CDS             1617..1643
                     /codon_start=1
                     /product="HA (human influenza hemagglutinin) epitope tag"
                     /label=HA
                     /translation="YPYDVPDYA"
     CDS             1683..1730
                     /codon_start=1
                     /product="11th beta-strand of superfolder GFP"
                     /label=GFP11
                     /note="associates with GFP(1-10), consisting of the first
                     10 beta-strands, to reconstitute fluorescent GFP (Cabantous
                     et al., 2005; Kamiyama et al., 2016)"
                     /translation="RDHMVLHEYVNAAGIT"
     terminator      1742..1989
                     /gene="S. cerevisiae CYC1"
                     /label=CYC1 terminator
                     /note="transcription terminator for CYC1"
     primer_bind     complement(1758..1776)
                     /label=CYC1
                     /note="CYC1 transcription termination signal, reverse
                     primer"
     primer_bind     complement(2007..2026)
                     /label=T7
                     /note="T7 promoter, forward primer"
     promoter        complement(2008..2026)
                     /label=T7 promoter
                     /note="promoter for bacteriophage T7 RNA polymerase"
     primer_bind     complement(2036..2053)
                     /label=M13 Forward
                     /note="In lacZ gene. Also called M13-F20 or M13 (-21)
                     Forward"
     primer_bind     complement(2036..2052)
                     /label=M13 fwd
                     /note="common sequencing primer, one of multiple similar
                     variants"
     primer_bind     complement(2045..2067)
                     /label=M13/pUC Forward
                     /note="In lacZ gene"
     rep_origin      2193..2648
                     /direction=RIGHT
                     /label=f1 ori
                     /note="f1 bacteriophage origin of replication; arrow
                     indicates direction of (+) strand synthesis"
     primer_bind     complement(2280..2299)
                     /label=F1ori-R
                     /note="F1 origin, reverse primer"
     primer_bind     2490..2511
                     /label=F1ori-F
                     /note="F1 origin, forward primer"
     CDS             complement(2779..3582)
                     /codon_start=1
                     /gene="S. cerevisiae URA3"
                     /product="orotidine-5'-phosphate decarboxylase, required
                     for uracil biosynthesis"
                     /label=URA3
                     /note="yeast auxotrophic marker, counterselectable with
                     5-fluoroorotic acid (5-FOA)"
                     /translation="MSKATYKERAATHPSPVAAKLFNIMHEKQTNLCASLDVRTTKELL
                     ELVEALGPKICLLKTHVDILTDFSMEGTVKPLKALSAKYNFLLFEDRKFADIGNTVKLQ
                     YSAGVYRIAEWADITNAHGVVGPGIVSGLKQAAEEVTKEPRGLLMLAELSCKGSLSTGE
                     YTKGTVDIAKSDKDFVIGFIAQRDMGGRDEGYDWLIMTPGVGLDDKGDALGQQYRTVDD
                     VVSTGSDIIIVGRGLFAKGRDAKVEGERYRKAGWEAYLRRCGQQN"
     promoter        complement(3583..3798)
                     /gene="S. cerevisiae URA3"
                     /label=URA3 promoter
     primer_bind     complement(3822..3841)
                     /label=pRS-marker
                     /note="pRS vectors, use to sequence yeast selectable
                     marker"
     primer_bind     3941..3963
                     /label=pGEX 3'
                     /note="pGEX vectors, reverse primer"
     primer_bind     complement(4001..4019)
                     /label=pBRforEco
                     /note="pBR322 vectors, upsteam of EcoRI site, forward
                     primer"
     promoter        4087..4191
                     /gene="bla"
                     /label=AmpR promoter
     CDS             4192..5052
                     /codon_start=1
                     /gene="bla"
                     /product="beta-lactamase"
                     /label=AmpR
                     /note="confers resistance to ampicillin, carbenicillin, and
                     related antibiotics"
                     /translation="MSIQHFRVALIPFFAAFCLPVFAHPETLVKVKDAEDQLGARVGYI
                     ELDLNSGKILESFRPEERFPMMSTFKVLLCGAVLSRIDAGQEQLGRRIHYSQNDLVEYS
                     PVTEKHLTDGMTVRELCSAAITMSDNTAANLLLTTIGGPKELTAFLHNMGDHVTRLDRW
                     EPELNEAIPNDERDTTMPVAMATTLRKLLTGELLTLASRQQLIDWMEADKVAGPLLRSA
                     LPAGWFIADKSGAGERGSRGIIAALGPDGKPSRIVVIYTTGSQATMDERNRQIAEIGAS
                     LIKHW"
     primer_bind     complement(4410..4429)
                     /label=Amp-R
                     /note="Ampicillin resistance gene, reverse primer"
     rep_origin      5223..227
                     /direction=RIGHT
                     /label=ori
                     /note="high-copy-number ColE1/pMB1/pBR322/pUC origin of
                     replication"
ORIGIN
        1 acaccgaact gagataccta cagcgtgagc tatgagaaag cgccacgctt cccgaaggga
       61 gaaaggcgga caggtatccg gtaagcggca gggtcggaac aggagagcgc acgagggagc
      121 ttccaggggg aaacgcctgg tatctttata gtcctgtcgg gtttcgccac ctctgacttg
      181 agcgtcgatt tttgtgatgc tcgtcagggg ggcggagcct atggaaaaac gccagcaacg
      241 cggccttttt acggttcctg gccttttgct ggccttttgc tcacatgttc tttcctgcgt
      301 tatcccctga ttctgtggat aaccgtatta ccgcctttga gtgagctgat accgctcgcc
      361 gcagccgaac gaccgagcgc agcgagtcag tgagcgagga agcggaagag cgcccaatac
      421 gcaaaccgcc tctccccgcg cgttggccga ttcattaatg cagctggcac gacaggtttc
      481 ccgactggaa agcgggcagt gagcgcaacg caattaatgt gagttagctc actcattagg
      541 caccccaggc tttacacttt atgcttccgg ctcgtatgtt gtgtggaatt gtgagcggat
      601 aacaatttca cacaggaaac agctatgacc atgattacgc caagcgcgca attaaccctc
      661 actaaaggga acaaaagctg gagctcagtt tatcattatc aatactcgcc atttcaaaga
      721 atacgtaaat aattaatagt agtgattttc ctaactttat ttagtcaaaa aattagcctt
      781 ttaattctgc tgtaacccgt acatgcccaa aatagggggc gggttacaca gaatatataa
      841 catcgtaggt gtctgggtga acagtttatt cctggcatcc actaaatata atggagcccg
      901 ctttttaagc tggcatccag aaaaaaaaag aatcccagca ccaaaatatt gttttcttca
      961 ccaaccatca gttcataggt ccattctctt agcgcaacta cagagaacag gggcacaaac
     1021 aggcaaaaaa cgggcacaac ctcaatggag tgatgcaacc tgcctggagt aaatgatgac
     1081 acaaggcaat tgacccacgc atgtatctat ctcattttct tacaccttct attaccttct
     1141 gctctctctg atttggaaaa agctgaaaaa aaaggttgaa accagttccc tgaaattatt
     1201 cccctacttg actaataagt atataaagac ggtaggtatt gattgtaatt ctgtaaatct
     1261 atttcttaaa cttcttaaat tctactttta tagttagtct tttttttagt tttaaaacac
     1321 cagaacttag tttcgacgga ttctagaact agtgagctca agcttcgaat tctgcagtcg
     1381 acatggcctc cactcgtgtc ctcgcctctc gcctggcctc ccggatggct gcttccgcca
     1441 aggttgcccg ccctgctgtc cgcgttgctc aggtcagcaa gcgcaccatc cagactggct
     1501 cccccctcca gaccctcaag cgcacccaga tgacctccat cgtcaacgcc accacccgcc
     1561 aggctttcca gaagcgcgcc tactcttccg gatccggtga cggtccggtc gccacctacc
     1621 catacgatgt tccagattac gctggtcgac ggatcggtgg tggttctgga ggcggttcta
     1681 tgagagatca tatggttttg catgaatatg ttaatgctgc tggtattact taagcctcga
     1741 gtcatgtaat tagttatgtc acgcttacat tcacgccctc cccccacatc cgctctaacc
     1801 gaaaaggaag gagttagaca acctgaagtc taggtcccta tttatttttt tatagttatg
     1861 ttagtattaa gaacgttatt tatatttcaa atttttcttt tttttctgta cagacgcgtg
     1921 tacgcatgta acattatact gaaaaccttg cttgagaagg ttttgggacg ctcgaaggct
     1981 ttaatttgcg gccggtaccc aattcgccct atagtgagtc gtattacgcg cgctcactgg
     2041 ccgtcgtttt acaacgtcgt gactgggaaa accctggcgt tacccaactt aatcgccttg
     2101 cagcacatcc ccctttcgcc agctggcgta atagcgaaga ggcccgcacc gatcgccctt
     2161 cccaacagtt gcgcagcctg aatggcgaat ggnnnnnnnn nnnnnnnnnn nnnnnnnnnn
     2221 nnnnnnnnnn nnnnnnnnnn nnnnnnnnnn nnnnnnnnnn nnnnnnnnnn nnnnnnnnnn
     2281 nnnnnnnnnn nnnnnnnnnn nnnnnnnnnn nnnnnncnnn nnnnnnnnnn nnnnnnnnnn
     2341 nnnnnnnnnn nnnnnnnnnn nnnnnnnnnn nnnnnnnnnn nnnnnnnnnn nnnnnnnnnn
     2401 nnnnnnnnan nnnnnnnnnn nnnnnnnnnn nnnnnnnnnn nnnnnnnnnn nnnnnnnncc
     2461 tttgacgttg gagtccacgt tctttaatag tggactcttg ttccaaactg gaacaacact
     2521 caaccctatc tcggtctatt cttttgattt ataagggatt ttgccgattt cggcctattg
     2581 gttaaaaaat gagctgattt aacaaaaatt taacgcgaat tttaacaaaa tattaacgct
     2641 tacaatttcc tgatgcggta ttttctcctt acgcatctgt gcggtatttc acaccgcata
     2701 gggtaataac tgatataatt aaattgaagc tctaatttgt gagtttagta tacatgcatt
     2761 tacttataat acagtttttt agttttgctg gccgcatctt ctcaaatatg cttcccagcc
     2821 tgcttttctg taacgttcac cctctacctt agcatccctt ccctttgcaa atagtcctct
     2881 tccaacaata ataatgtcag atcctgtaga gaccacatca tccacggttc tatactgttg
     2941 acccaatgcg tctcccttgt catctaaacc cacaccgggt gtcataatca accaatcgta
     3001 accttcatct cttccaccca tgtctctttg agcaataaag ccgataacaa aatctttgtc
     3061 gctcttcgca atgtcaacag tacccttagt atattctcca gtagataggg agcccttgca
     3121 tgacaattct gctaacatca aaaggcctct aggttccttt gttacttctt ctgccgcctg
     3181 cttcaaaccg ctaacaatac ctgggcccac cacaccgtgt gcattcgtaa tgtctgccca
     3241 ttctgctatt ctgtatacac ccgcagagta ctgcaatttg actgtattac caatgtcagc
     3301 aaattttctg tcttcgaaga gtaaaaaatt gtacttggcg gataatgcct ttagcggctt
     3361 aactgtgccc tccatggaaa aatcagtcaa gatatccaca tgtgttttta gtaaacaaat
     3421 tttgggacct aatgcttcaa ctaactccag taattccttg gtggtacgaa catccaatga
     3481 agcacacaag tttgtttgct tttcgtgcat gatattaaat agcttggcag caacaggact
     3541 aggatgagta gcagcacgtt ccttatatgt agctttcgac atgatttatc ttcgtttcct
     3601 gcaggttttt gttctgtgca gttgggttaa gaatactggg caatttcatg tttcttcaac
     3661 actacatatg cgtatatata ccaatctaag tctgtgctcc ttccttcgtt cttccttctg
     3721 ttcggagatt accgaatcaa aaaaatttca aggaaaccga aatcaaaaaa aagaataaaa
     3781 aaaaaatgat gaattgaaaa ggtggtatgg tgcactctca gtacaatctg ctctgatgcc
     3841 gcatagttaa gccagccccg acacccgcca acacccgctg acgcgccctg acgggcttgt
     3901 ctgctcccgg catccgctta cagacaagct gtgaccgtct ccgggagctg catgtgtcag
     3961 aggttttcac cgtcatcacc gaaacgcgcg agacgaaagg gcctcgtgat acgcctattt
     4021 ttataggtta atgtcatgat aataatggtt tcttagacgt caggtggcac ttttcgggga
     4081 aatgtgcgcg gaacccctat ttgtttattt ttctaaatac attcaaatat gtatccgctc
     4141 atgagacaat aaccctgata aatgcttcaa taatattgaa aaaggaagag tatgagtatt
     4201 caacatttcc gtgtcgccct tattcccttt tttgcggcat tttgccttcc tgtttttgct
     4261 cacccagaaa cgctggtgaa agtaaaagat gctgaagatc agttgggtgc acgagtgggt
     4321 tacatcgaac tggatctcaa cagcggtaag atccttgaga gttttcgccc cgaagaacgt
     4381 tttccaatga tgagcacttt taaagttctg ctatgtggcg cggtattatc ccgtattgac
     4441 gccgggcaag agcaactcgg tcgccgcata cactattctc agaatgactt ggttgagtac
     4501 tcaccagtca cagaaaagca tcttacggat ggcatgacag taagagaatt atgcagtgct
     4561 gccataacca tgagtgataa cactgcggcc aacttacttc tgacaacgat cggaggaccg
     4621 aaggagctaa ccgctttttt gcacaacatg ggggatcatg taactcgcct tgatcgttgg
     4681 gaaccggagc tgaatgaagc cataccaaac gacgagcgtg acaccacgat gcctgtagca
     4741 atggcaacaa cgttgcgcaa actattaact ggcgaactac ttactctagc ttcccggcaa
     4801 caattaatag actggatgga ggcggataaa gttgcaggac cacttctgcg ctcggccctt
     4861 ccggctggct ggtttattgc tgataaatct ggagccggtg agcgtgggtc tcgcggtatc
     4921 attgcagcac tggggccaga tggtaagccc tcccgtatcg tagttatcta cacgacgggg
     4981 agtcaggcaa ctatggatga acgaaataga cagatcgctg agataggtgc ctcactgatt
     5041 aagcattggt aactgtcaga ccaagtttac tcatatatac tttagattga tttaaaactt
     5101 catttttaat ttaaaaggat ctaggtgaag atcctttttg ataatctcat gaccaaaatc
     5161 ccttaacgtg agttttcgtt ccactgagcg tcagaccccg tagaaaagat caaaggatct
     5221 tcttgagatc ctttttttct gcgcgtaatc tgctgcttgc aaacaaaaaa accaccgcta
     5281 ccagcggtgg tttgtttgcc ggatcaagag ctaccaactc tttttccgaa ggtaactggc
     5341 ttcagcagag cgcagatacc aaatactgtt cttctagtgt agccgtagtt aggccaccac
     5401 ttcaagaact ctgtagcacc gcctacatac ctcgctctgc taatcctgtt accagtggct
     5461 gctgccagtg gcgataagtc gtgtcttacc gggttggact caagacgata gttaccggat
     5521 aaggcgcagc ggtcgggctg aacggggggt tcgtgcacac agcccagctt ggagcgaacg
     5581 acct
//
