[The description below was written by a language model from this plasmid's Addgene catalogue record and the feature table of its GenBank file.]
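Description:
p406 – TDH3-MTS-GFP11-Ura is an E. coli/yeast shuttle plasmid of about 5.6 kb, built on the p406 TDH3 backbone for expression in Saccharomyces cerevisiae. In bacteria it is maintained at high copy by a ColE1/pUC-type origin and selected through the beta-lactamase (AmpR) gene. An f1 phage origin is also present, along with pBluescript-derived remnants: the lac promoter and operator, T3 and T7 promoters, and M13 primer sites flanking the expression cassette. Yeast selection relies on URA3 under its own promoter, which complements uracil auxotrophy and can be counterselected with 5-FOA. Neither feature table annotates a yeast replication origin (2μ or CEN/ARS), which fits an integrating-type vector, although the record does not state the mode of maintenance in yeast.

The expression cassette places the MTS-GFP11 insert between the strong constitutive TDH3 (GAP/GPD) promoter and the CYC1 terminator. The annotated coding elements are an HA epitope tag followed by GFP11, the eleventh β-strand of superfolder GFP. The mitochondrial targeting sequence is not annotated as a feature and its source protein is not given, but it presumably lies in the unannotated stretch between the promoter and the HA tag. GFP11 is non-fluorescent on its own and yields fluorescence only when it associates with the complementary GFP(1-10) fragment, so a mitochondrially targeted GFP11 acts as a split-GFP reporter of whether a GFP(1-10)-tagged partner reaches the same compartment. The HA tag allows immunodetection of the fusion. The associated study concerns the sequestration of ER-misfolded proteins with mitochondria. Two sequence records are held that differ slightly in length (5599 and 5584 bp) and in numbering origin but carry the same main functional elements.
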