Addgene plasmid #177733: p406 – TDH3-MTS-GFP11-Ura
Purpose: Eleventh β-strand of GFP (GFP11) fused to a mitochondria signal sequence for mitochondrial targeting, HA tagged in yeast plasmid with URA marker
Depositing lab: Erik Böttger. Depositing organization: University of Zurich. Publication: ER-misfolded proteins become sequestered with mitochondria and impair mitochondrial function. Cortes Sanchon A, Santhosh Kumar H, Mantovani M, Osinnii I, Mateos JM, Kaech A, Shcherbakov D, Akbergenov R, Bottger EC. Commun Biol. 2021 Dec 2;4(1):1350. doi: 10.1038/s42003-021-02873-w. PubMed 34857875.
Backbone
  Vector backbone: p406 TDH3
  Vector type: Bacterial Expression, Yeast Expression
  Selectable markers: URA3
Growth in bacteria
  Bacterial resistance: Ampicillin, 100 μg/mL
  Growth temperature: 37°C
  Growth strain: DH5alpha
  Copy number: High Copy
Gene/Insert
  Gene/Insert name: MTS-GFP11
Terms and licenses: Academic/Nonprofit Terms; Industry Terms: Not Available to Industry
How to cite: p406 – TDH3-MTS-GFP11-Ura was a gift from Erik Böttger (Addgene plasmid # 177733 ; http://n2t.net/addgene:177733 ; RRID:Addgene_177733)
