>Addgene plasmid #177733 | p406 – TDH3-MTS-GFP11-Ura | depositor partial sequence | sequence record 344869 | MTS-GFP11
ATGGCCTCCACTCGTGTCCTCGCCTCTCGCCTGGCCTCCCGGATGGCTGCTTCCGCCAAGGTTGCCCGCC
CTGCTGTCCGCGTTGCTCAGGTCAGCAAGCGCACCATCCAGACTGGCTCCCCCCTCCAGACCCTCAAGCG
CACCCAGATGACCTCCATCGTCAACGCCACCACCCGCCAGGCTTTCCAGAAGCGCGCCTACTCTTCCGGA
TCCCCCGGGGGATCGGGTGACGGTCCGGTCGCCACCTACCCATACGATGTTCCAGATTACGCTGGTCGAC
GGATCGGTGGTGGTTCTGGAGGCGGTTCTATGAGAGATCATATGGTTTTGCATGAATATGTTAATGCTGC
TGGTATTACTTAGTAA
